>Addgene plasmid #31040 | pNK5 | depositor full sequence | sequence record 14195 | Author sequence
CTGCATTAATGAATCGGCCAACGCGCGGGGAGAGGCGGTTTGCGTATTGGGCGCTCTTCCGCTTCCTCGC
TCACTGACTCGCTGCGCTCGGTCGTTCGGCTGCGGCGAGCGGTATCAGCTCACTCAAAGGCGGTAATACG
GTTATCCACAGAATCAGGGGATAACGCAGGAAAGAACATGAATTAATTCTCATGTTTGACAGCTTATCAT
CGATTAGCTTTAATGCGGTAGTTTATCACAGTTAAATTGCTAACGCAGTCAGGCACCGTGTATGAAATCT
AACAATGCGCTCATCGTCATCCTCGGCACCGTCACCCTGGATGCTGTAGGCATAGGCTTGGTTATGCCGG
TACTGCCGGGCCTCTTGCGGGATATCGTCCATTCCGACAGCATCGCCAGTCACTATGGCGTGCTGCTAGC
GCTATATGCGTTGATGCAATTTCTATGCGCACCCGTTCTCGGAGCACTGTCCGACCGCTTTGGCCGCCGC
CCAGTCCTGCTCGCTTCGCTACTTGGAGCCACTATCGACTACGCGATCATGGCGACCACACCCGTCCTGT
GGATTCTCTACGCCGGACGCATCGTGGCCGGCATCACCGGCGCCACAGGTGCGGTTGCTGGCGCCTATAT
CGCCGACATCACCGATGGGGAAGATCGGGCTCGCCACTTCGGGCTCATGAGCGCTTGTTTCGGCGTGGGT
ATGGTGGCAGGCCCCGTGGCCGGGGGACTGTTGGGCGCCATCTCCTTACATGCACCATTCCTTGCGGCGG
CGGTGCTCAACGGCCTCAACCTACTACTGGGCTGCTTCCTAATGCAGGAGTCGCATAAGGGAGAGCGCCG
ACCCATGCCCTTGAGAGCCTTCAACCCAGTCAGCTCCTTCCGGTGGGCGCGGGGCATGACTATCGTCGCC
GCACTTATGACTGTCTTCTTTATCATGCAACTCGTAGGACAGGTGCCGGCAGCGCTCTGGGTCATTTTCG
GCGAGGACCGCTTTCGCTGGAGCGCGACGATGATCGGCCTGTCGCTTGCGGTATTCGGAATCTTGCACGC
CCTCGCTCAAGCCTTCGTCACTGGTCCCGCCACCAAACGTTTCGGCGAGAAGCAGGCCATTATCGCCGGC
ATGGCGGCCGACGCGCTGGGCTACGTCTTGCTGGCGTTCGCGACGCGAGGCTGGATGGCCTTCCCCATTA
TGATTCTTCTCGCTTCCGGCGGCATCGGGATGCCCGCGTTGCAGGCCATGCTGTCCAGGCAGGTAGATGA
CGACCATCAGGGACAGCTTCAAGGATCGCTCGCGGCTCTTACCAGCCTAACTTCGATCATTGGACCGCTG
ATCGTCACGGCGATTTATGCCGCCTCGGCGAGCACATGGAACGGGTTGGCATGGATTGTAGGCGCCGCCC
TATACCTTGTCTGCCTCCCCGCGTTGCGTCGCGGTGCATGGAGCCGGGCCACCTCGACCTGAATGGAAGC
CGGCGGCACCTCGCTAACGGATTCACCACTCCAAGAATTGGAGCCAATCAATTCTTGCGGAGAACTGTGA
ATGCGCAAACCAACCCTTGATCGGGGAAGAACAGTATGTCGAGCTATTTTTTGACTTACTGGGGATCAAG
CCTGATTGGGAGAAAATAAAATATCCCCTATAGTGAGTCGTATTACATGGTCATAGCTGTTTCCTGGCAG
CTCTGGCCCGTGTCTCAAAATCTCTGATGTTACATTGCACAAGATAAAAATATATCATCATGCCTCCTCT
AGAGGTCTCCTGTTGCCGGTGCTGTGCCAGGACCATGGCCTGACCCCGGACCAAGTGGTGGCTATCGCCA
GCAACAAGGGCGGCAAGCAAGCGCTCGAAACGGTGCAGGAGACCCTCGAGCCACCCATGACCAAAATCCC
TTAACGTGAGTTACGCGTCGTTCCACTGAGCGTCAGACCCCGTAGAAAAGATCAAAGGATCTTCTTGAGA
TCCTTTTTTTCTGCGCGTAATCTGCTGCTTGCAAACAAAAAAACCACCGCTACCAGCGGTGGTTTGTTTG
CCGGATCAAGAGCTACCAACTCTTTTTCCGAAGGTAACTGGCTTCAGCAGAGCGCAGATACCAAATACTG
TTCTTCTAGTGTAGCCGTAGTTAGGCCACCACTTCAAGAACTCTGTAGCACCGCCTACATACCTCGCTCT
GCTAATCCTGTTACCAGTGGCTGCTGCCAGTGGCGATAAGTCGTGTCTTACCGGGTTGGACTCAAGACGA
TAGTTACCGGATAAGGCGCAGCGGTCGGGCTGAACGGGGGGTTCGTGCACACAGCCCAGCTTGGAGCGAA
CGACCTACACCGAACTGAGATACCTACAGCGTGAGCTATGAGAAAGCGCCACGCTTCCCGAAGGGAGAAA
GGCGGACAGGTATCCGGTAAGCGGCAGGGTCGGAACAGGAGAGCGCACGAGGGAGCTTCCAGGGGGAAAC
GCCTGGTATCTTTATAGTCCTGTCGGGTTTCGCCACCTCTGACTTGAGCGTCGATTTTTGTGATGCTCGT
CAGGGGGGCGGAGCCTATGGAAAAACGCCAGCAACGCGGCCTTTTTACGGTTCCTGGCCTTTTGCTGGCC
TTTTGCTCACATGTTCTTTCCTGCGTTATCCCCTGATTCTGTGGATAACCGTATTACCGCCTTTGAGTGA
GCTGATACCGCTCGCCGCAGCCGAACGACCGAGCGCAGCGAGTCAGTGAGCGAGGAAGCGGAAGAGCGCC
CAATACGCAAACCGCCTCTCCCCGCGCGTTGGCCGATTCATTAATGCAGCTGGCACGACAGGTTTCCCGA
CTGGAAAGCGGGCAGTGAGCGCAACGCAATTAATACGCGTACCGCTAGCCAGGAAGAGTTTGTAGAAACG
CAAAAAGGCCATCCGTCAGGATGGCCTTCTGCTTAGTTTGATGCCTGGCAGTTTATGGCGGGCGTCCTGC
CCGCCACCCTCCGGGCCGTTGCTTCACAACGTTCAAATCCGCTCCCGGCGGATTTGTCCTACTCAGGAGA
GCGTTCACCGACAAACAACAGATAAAACGAAAGGCCCAGTCTTCCGACTGAGCCTTTCGTTTTATTTGAT
GCCTGGCAGTTCCCTACTCTCGCGTT
Features (pLannotate 1.2.2; 10 found; start..end, strand, type, name):
      1..54      -  CDS            lacI (fragment): lac repressor; lacI; The lac repressor binds to the lac operator to inhibit transcription in E. coli. This inhibition can be relieved by adding lactose or isopropyl-β-D-thiogalactopyranoside (IPTG).
     56..180     -  rep_origin     RSF ori (fragment): Plasmids containing the RSF 1030 origin of replication can be propagated in E. coli cells that contain additional plasmids with compatible origins.
    196..224     +  promoter       tet promoter: E. coli promoter for tetracycline efflux protein gene
    272..1462    +  CDS            TcR: tetracycline efflux protein; tet; confers resistance to tetracycline
   1560..1634    +  CDS            KanR (fragment): aminoglycoside phosphotransferase; aphA-3; confers resistance to kanamycin
   1637..1655    -  promoter       T7 promoter: promoter for bacteriophage T7 RNA polymerase
   1955..2543    +  rep_origin     ori: high-copy-number ColE1/pMB1/pBR322/pUC origin of replication
   2726..2818    +  CDS            lacI (fragment): lac repressor; lacI; The lac repressor binds to the lac operator to inhibit transcription in E. coli. This inhibition can be relieved by adding lactose or isopropyl-β-D-thiogalactopyranoside (IPTG).
   2873..2900    -  terminator     rrnB T2 terminator: transcription terminator T2 from the E. coli rrnB gene
   3032..3075    +  terminator     rrnB T1 terminator: Escherichia coli rrnB; transcription terminator T1 from the E. coli rrnB gene
