[The description below was written by a language model from this plasmid's Addgene catalogue record and pLannotate feature annotations shown in this document.]
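Description:
pNK5 is a small bacterial module plasmid from a toolkit for assembling custom TAL effector and TALEN constructs. It is built on the pTC14 backbone (recorded as 2,989 bp) and carries a single 111 bp TAL effector repeat, "repeat NK5", derived from Xanthomonas oryzae and cloned between XbaI and XhoI sites, both of which remain intact. By the naming convention of such kits, "NK" would denote the repeat-variable diresidue that determines base recognition and "5" the position the module occupies in an ordered repeat array, although the record does not spell this out. The plasmid is a storage and donor vector for this repeat rather than an expression construct: no promoter is described as driving the insert.

The plasmid is maintained in E. coli at high copy through a ColE1/pUC-type origin and is selected with tetracycline, using a tetracycline efflux gene under its native tet promoter. The automated annotation of the 3,106 nt depositor sequence also picks up short remnants of earlier vectors: lacI fragments, part of an RSF origin, a fragment of a kanamycin resistance gene, a T7 promoter and the rrnB T1 and T2 terminators. These appear to be backbone leftovers and are unlikely to be functional, apart from the terminators, which may insulate the cloning region. The repeat insert itself was not annotated.

The depositors caution that restriction digests show the pNK series to be about 2.5 kb rather than the roughly 3.1 kb implied by the sequence-based map. They state that all important features are present and the plasmid should work as reported. Its typical use is to supply one repeat unit for stepwise assembly of designer DNA-binding arrays.
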