Addgene plasmid #31040: pNK5
Depositing lab: Adam Bogdanove & Daniel Voytas. Depositing organization: University of Minnesota. Publication: Efficient design and assembly of custom TALEN and other TAL effector-based constructs for DNA targeting. Cermak T, Doyle EL, Christian M, Wang L, Zhang Y, Schmidt C, Baller JA, Somia NV, Bogdanove AJ, Voytas DF. Nucleic Acids Res. 2011 Jul;39(12):e82. doi: 10.1093/nar/gkr218 PubMed 21493687.
Backbone
  Vector backbone: pTC14
  Backbone size w/o insert (bp): 2989
Growth in bacteria
  Bacterial resistance: Tetracycline, 10 μg/mL
  Growth temperature: 37°C
  Growth strain: DH5alpha
  Growth instructions: Top10/LB+antibiotics
  Copy number: High Copy
Gene/Insert
  Gene/Insert name: repeat NK5
  Species: Xanthamonas oryzae
  Insert size (bp): 111
  Cloning method: Restriction Enzyme; 5′ cloning site XbaI (not destroyed); 3′ cloning site XhoI (not destroyed)
  Sequencing primers: 5′ pTC14_F2 (caagcctgattgggagaaaa)
Terms and licenses: Academic/Nonprofit Terms; Industry Terms: Not Available to Industry
Depositor comments: IMPORTANT NOTE!: Restriction digests show that the pNK series of plasmids is actually about 2.5kb, not 3.1kb as the sequence-based map below suggests. All important features are present in the plasmid and the construct should function as reported despite this size discrepancy.
How to cite: pNK5 was a gift from Adam Bogdanove & Daniel Voytas (Addgene plasmid # 31040 ; http://n2t.net/addgene:31040 ; RRID:Addgene_31040)
