>Addgene plasmid #31040 | pNK5 | addgene partial sequence | sequence record 35537 | 31040 with pTC14_F2 (caagcctgattgggagaaaa)
ATTACATGGTCATAGCTGTTTCCTGGCAGCTCTGGCCCGTGTCTCAAAATCTCTGATGTTACATTGCACA
AGATAAAAATATATCATCATGCCTCCTCTAGAGGTCTCCTGTTGCCGGTGCTGTGCCAGGACCATGGCCT
GACCCCGGACCAAGTGGTGGCTATCGCCAGCAACAAGGGCGGCAAGCAAGCGCTCGAAACGGTGCAGGAG
ACCCTCGAGCCACCCATGACCAAAATCCCTTAACGTGAGTTACGCGTCGTTCCACTGAGCGTCAGACCCC
GTAGAAAAGATCAAAGGATCTTCTTGAGATCCTTTTTTTCTGCGCGTAATCTGCTGCTTGCAAACAAAAA
AACCACCGCTACCAGCGGTGGTTTGTTTGCCGGATCAAGAGCTACCAACTCTTTTTCCGAAGGTAACTGG
CTTCAGCAGAGCGCAGATACCAAATACTGTTCTTCTAGTGTAGCCGTAGTTAGGCCACCACTTCAAGAAC
TCTGTAGCACCGCCTACATACCTCGCTCTGCTAATCCTGTTACCAGTGGCTGCTGCCAGTGGCGATAAGT
CGTGTCTTACCGGGTTGGACTCAAGACGATAGTTACCGGATAAGGCGCAGCGGTCGGGCTGAACGGGGGG
TTCGTGCACACAGCCCAGCTTGGAGCGAACGACCTACACCGAACTGAGATACCTACAGCGTGAGCTATGA
GAAAGCGCCACGCTTCCCGAAGGGAGAAAGGCGGACAGGTATCCGGTAAGCGGCAGGGTCGGAACAGGAG
AGCGCACGAGGGAGCTTCCAGGGGGAAACGCCTGGTATCTTTATAGTCCTGTCGGGTTTCGCCACCTCTG
ACTTGAGCGTCGATTTTTGTGATGCTCGTCAGGGGGCGGAGCCTATGGAAAAACGCCAGCAACGCGGCCT
TTTTACGGTTCCTGGCCTTTTGCTGGCCTTTTGCTCACATGTTCTTTCCT
